Addgene plasmid #229176: lvl0-G-neonGreen
Purpose: lvl 0 5 gene
Depositing lab: Ron Weiss. Depositing organization: Massachusetts Institute of Technology. Publication: A platform for rapid prototyping of synthetic gene networks in mammalian cells. Duportet X, Wroblewska L, Guye P, Li Y, Eyquem J, Rieders J, Rimchala T, Batt G, Weiss R. Nucleic Acids Res. 2014 Dec 1;42(21):13440-51. doi: 10.1093/nar/gku1082. Epub 2014 Nov 5. PubMed 25378321.
Backbone
  Vector backbone: lvl0-G [backbone]
  Vector type: Synthetic Biology
Growth in bacteria
  Bacterial resistance: Spectinomycin, 50 μg/mL
  Growth temperature: 37°C
  Growth strain: DH5alpha
  Copy number: High Copy
Gene/Insert
  Gene/Insert name: neonGreen
  Species: H. sapiens (human)
  Cloning method: Restriction Enzyme; 5′ cloning site Unknown (unknown if destroyed)
Terms and licenses: Academic/Nonprofit Terms; Industry Terms: Not Available to Industry
Depositor comments: This plasmid is slightly modified from the version used in Duportet et al. 2014, but does not have any functional differences.
How to cite: lvl0-G-neonGreen was a gift from Ron Weiss (Addgene plasmid # 229176 ; http://n2t.net/addgene:229176 ; RRID:Addgene_229176)
