[The description below was written by a language model from this plasmid's Addgene catalogue record and pLannotate feature annotations shown in this document.]
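Description:
lvl0-G-neonGreen is a small (about 3 kb) level 0 "gene" part plasmid from a hierarchical, modular cloning platform developed for rapid prototyping of synthetic gene networks in mammalian cells. It is catalogued as a synthetic biology vector built on the lvl0-G backbone, and it functions as a bacterial storage and donor plasmid rather than an expression vector in its own right. It replicates in E. coli from a high-copy ColE1/pUC-type origin and is selected with spectinomycin through the aadA adenylyltransferase gene. aadA lies downstream of an annotated AmpR (bla) promoter. Short fragments annotated as an integrase and a gentamicin acetyltransferase sit just upstream of aadA and are most likely remnants of the integron-derived resistance cassette, not functional genes. A roughly 50 bp lacI fragment upstream of the insert is likewise too short to encode a repressor.

The payload is the coding sequence of mNeonGreen, a bright, rapidly maturing monomeric green/yellow fluorescent protein derived from Branchiostoma lanceolatum. The catalogue lists the insert species as human, which may reflect the intended host or codon usage rather than the protein's origin. No mammalian promoter, polyadenylation signal or other eukaryotic regulatory element is annotated around the open reading frame. This is consistent with a promoterless gene part that must be combined with separate promoter parts in a later assembly step to form a transcription unit. The record does not identify the flanking cloning or recombination sites used for that assembly, and the 5′ cloning site is listed as unknown. The depositor notes that the plasmid is slightly modified from the published version, with no functional differences. Its likely use is to supply a green fluorescent reporter for multi-gene circuit construction.
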