Features (pLannotate 1.2.2; 7 found; start..end, strand, type, name):
      1..589     +  rep_origin     ori: high-copy-number ColE1/pMB1/pBR322/pUC origin of replication
    772..821     +  CDS            lacI (fragment): lac repressor; lacI; The lac repressor binds to the lac operator to inhibit transcription in E. coli. This inhibition can be relieved by adding lactose or isopropyl-β-D-thiogalactopyranoside (IPTG).
    847..1554    +  CDS            mNeonGreen: mNeonGreen is a basic (constitutively fluorescent) green/yellow fluorescent protein published in 2013, derived from Branchiostoma lanceolatum. It is reported to be a very rapidly-maturing monomer with moderate acid sensitivity.
   1683..1787    +  promoter       AmpR promoter: bla
   1778..1858    -  CDS            int (fragment): INT2_ECOLX - Protein inferred from homology: Swiss-Prot protein existence level 3. Putative integrase believed to be involved in the insertion of antibiotic resistance genes into plasmids and transposons. From Escherichia coli.
   1946..2002    +  CDS            GmR (fragment): gentamycin acetyltransferase; aacC1; confers resistance to gentamycin
   2009..2797    +  CDS            aadA: S3AD_ECOLX - Experimental evidence at protein level: Swiss-Prot protein existence level 1. Mediates bacterial resistance to the antibiotics streptomycin and spectinomycin. From Escherichia coli.
>Addgene plasmid #229176 | lvl0-G-neonGreen | addgene full sequence | sequence record 459754 | Addgene NGS Result
TTGAGATCCTTTTTTTCTGCGCGTAATCTGCTGCTTGCAAACAAAAAAACCACCGCTACCAGCGGTGGTT
TGTTTGCCGGATCAAGAGCTACCAACTCTTTTTCCGAAGGTAACTGGCTTCAGCAGAGCGCAGATACCAA
ATACTGTTCTTCTAGTGTAGCCGTAGTTAGGCCACCACTTCAAGAACTCTGTAGCACCGCCTACATACCT
CGCTCTGCTAATCCTGTTACCAGTGGCTGCTGCCAGTGGCGATAAGTCGTGTCTTACCGGGTTGGACTCA
AGACGATAGTTACCGGATAAGGCGCAGCGGTCGGGCTGAACGGGGGGTTCGTGCACACAGCCCAGCTTGG
AGCGAACGACCTACACCGAACTGAGATACCTACAGCGTGAGCTATGAGAAAGCGCCACGCTTCCCGAAGG
GAGAAAGGCGGACAGGTATCCGGTAAGCGGCAGGGTCGGAACAGGAGAGCGCACGAGGGAGCTTCCAGGG
GGAAACGCCTGGTATCTTTATAGTCCTGTCGGGTTTCGCCACCTCTGACTTGAGCGTCGATTTTTGTGAT
GCTCGTCAGGGGGGCGGAGCCTATGGAAAAACGCCAGCAACGCGGCCTTTTTACGGTTCCTGGCCTTTTG
CTGGCCTTTTGCTCACATGTTCTTTCCTGCGTTATCCCCTGATTCTGTGGATAACCGTATTACCGCCTTT
GAGTGAGCTGATACCGCTCGCCGCAGCCGAACGACCGAGCGCAGCGAGTCAGTGAGCGAGGAAGCGGAAG
AGCGCCCAATACGCAAACCGCCTCTCCCCGCGCGTTGGCCGATTCATTAATCACTCTGTGGTCTCAAGGT
GCCACCATGGTGTCCAAGGGCGAAGAGGACAACATGGCCAGCCTGCCTGCCACCCACGAGCTGCACATCT
TCGGCAGCATCAACGGCGTGGACTTCGACATGGTGGGACAGGGCACCGGCAACCCCAACGACGGATACGA
GGAACTGAACCTGAAGTCCACAAAGGGCGACCTGCAGTTCAGCCCCTGGATCCTGGTGCCCCACATCGGC
TACGGCTTCCACCAGTACCTGCCCTACCCTGACGGCATGAGCCCTTTCCAGGCCGCCATGGTGGATGGCT
CTGGCTACCAGGTGCACAGAACCATGCAGTTCGAGGACGGCGCCAGCCTGACCGTGAACTACAGATACAC
CTACGAGGGCAGCCACATCAAGGGCGAGGCCCAAGTGAAGGGCACAGGCTTCCCTGCTGACGGCCCCGTG
ATGACCAACTCTCTGACAGCCGCCGACTGGTGCAGAAGCAAGAAAACCTACCCTAACGACAAGACCATCA
TCAGCACCTTCAAGTGGTCCTACACCACAGGCAACGGCAAGAGATACAGAAGCACCGCCAGAACCACCTA
CACCTTCGCCAAGCCCATGGCCGCCAACTACCTGAAGAACCAGCCTATGTACGTGTTCCGCAAGACCGAG
CTGAAGCACTCCAAGACAGAACTGAACTTCAAAGAGTGGCAGAAAGCCTTCACCGACGTGATGGGCATGG
ACGAGCTGTACAAGTGAGCTTTGAGACCACGAAGTGGCTCTTCAGTGGACGAAAGGGCCTCGTGATACGC
CTATTTTTATAGGTTAATGTCATGATAATAATGGTTTCTTAGACGTCAGGTGGCACTTTTCGGGGAAATG
TGCGCGGAACCCCTATTTGTTTATTTTTCTAAATACATTCAAATATGTATCCGCTCATGAGACAATAACC
CTGATAAATGCTTCAATAATATTGAAAAAGGAAGAGTATGCGCTCACGCAACTGGTCCAGAACCTTGACC
GAACGCAGCGGTGGTAACGGCGCAGTGGCGGTTTTCATGGCTTGTTATGACTGTTTTTTTTTGGGGTACA
GTCTATGCCTCGGGCATCCAAGCAGCAAGCGCGTTACGCCGTGGGTCGATGTTTGATGTTATGGAGCAGC
AACGATGTTACGCAGCAGGGCAGTCGCCCTAAAACAAAGTTAAACATCATGAGGGAAGCGGTGATCGCCG
AAGTATCGACTCAACTATCAGAGGTAGTTGGCGTCATCGAGCGCCATCTCGAACCGACGTTGCTGGCCGT
ACATTTGTACGGCTCCGCAGTGGATGGCGGCCTGAAGCCACACAGCGATATTGATTTGCTGGTTACGGTG
ACCGTAAGGCTTGATGAAACAACGCGGCGAGCTTTGATCAACGACCTTTTGGAAACTTCGGCTTCCCCTG
GAGAGAGCGAGATTCTCCGCGCTGTAGAAGTCACCATTGTTGTGCACGACGACATCATTCCGTGGCGTTA
TCCAGCTAAGCGCGAACTGCAATTTGGAGAATGGCAGCGCAATGACATTCTTGCAGGTATCTTCGAGCCA
GCCACGATCGACATTGATCTGGCTATCTTGCTGACAAAAGCAAGAGAACATAGCGTTGCCTTGGTAGGTC
CAGCGGCGGAGGAACTCTTTGATCCGGTTCCTGAACAGGATCTATTTGAGGCGCTAAATGAAACCTTAAC
GCTATGGAACTCGCCGCCCGACTGGGCTGGCGATGAGCGAAATGTAGTGCTTACGTTGTCCCGCATTTGG
TACAGCGCAGTAACCGGCAAAATCGCGCCGAAGGATGTCGCTGCCGACTGGGCAATGGAGCGCCTGCCGG
CCCAGTATCAGCCCGTCATACTTGAAGCTAGACAGGCTTATCTTGGACAAGAAGAAGATCGCTTGGCCTC
GCGCGCAGATCAGTTGGAAGAATTTGTCCATTACGTAAAAGGCGAGATCACCAAGGTAGTCGGCAAATAA
CTGTCAGACCAAGTTTACTCATATATACTTTAGATTGATTTAAAACTTCATTTTTAATTTAAAAGGATCT
AGGTGAAGATCCTTTTTGATAATCTCATGACCAAAATCCCTTAACGTGAGTTTTCGTTCCACTGAGCGTC
AGACCCCGTAGAAAAGATCAAAGGATCTTC
